>Addgene plasmid #12978 | pGEX-2T-Rac1-T17N | addgene partial sequence | sequence record 19405 | 12978 with pGEX5'
TCGGATCTGGTTCCGCGTGGATCCCCGCAGGCCATCAAGTGTGTGGTGGTGGGAGACGGAGCTGTAGGTA
AAAATTGCCTACTGATCAGTTACACAACCAATGCATTTCCTGGAGAATATATCCCTACTGTCTTTGACAA
TTATTCTGCCAATGTTATGGTAGATGGAAAACCGGTGAATCTGGGCTTATGGGATACAGCTGGACAAGAA
GATTATGACAGATTACGCCCCCTATCCTATCCGCAAACAGATGTGTTCTTAATTTGCTTTTCCCTTGTGA
GTCCTGCATCATTTGAAAATGTCCGTGCAAAGTGGTATCCTGAGGTGCGGCACCACTGTCCCAACACTCC
CATCATCCTAGTGGGAACTAAACTTGATCTTAGGGATGATAAAGACACGATCGAGAAACTGAAGGAGAAG
AAGCTGACTCCCATCACCTATCCGCAGGGTCTAGCCATGGCTAAGGAGATTGGTGCCGTAAAATACCTGG
AGTGCTCGGCGCTCACACAGCGAGGCCTCAAGACAGTGTTTGACGAAGCGATCCGAGCAGTCCTCTGCCC
GCCTCCCGTGAAGAAGAGGAAGAGAAAATGCCTGCTGTTGTAAGAATTCATCGTGACTGACTGACGATCT
GCCTCGCGCGTTTCGGTGATGACGGTGAAAACCTCTGACACATGCAGCTCCCGGAGACGGTCACAGCTTG
TCTGTAAGCGGATGCCGGGAGCAGACAAGCCCGTCAGGGCGCGTCAGCGGGTGTTGGCGGGTGTCGGGGC
GCAGCCATGACCCAGTCACGTAGCGATAG
