[The description below was written by a language model from this plasmid's Addgene catalogue record.]
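Description:
pGEX-2T-Rac1-T17N is a bacterial expression plasmid built on the pGEX-2T backbone (about 4.9 kb without insert) for producing a glutathione S-transferase fusion of human Rac1 in E. coli. It is maintained as a high-copy plasmid under ampicillin selection. The record gives no feature table, so the promoter, origin and other backbone elements are not itemised. pGEX-series vectors generally drive GST fusions from an IPTG-inducible tac promoter with a plasmid-borne lac repressor gene, and pGEX-2T places a thrombin cleavage site between GST and the cloned protein, but these details are not confirmed by the entry itself.

The insert is a 579 bp human RAC1 coding sequence cloned between the BamHI and EcoRI sites, both of which remain intact, so that GST encoded by the backbone is fused to the N-terminus of Rac1. The insert carries the T17N substitution, which the record annotates as dominant negative. This class of mutation in Rho-family small GTPases is generally understood to favour the GDP-bound or nucleotide-free state and to sequester guanine nucleotide exchange factors, blocking activation of the endogenous protein.

The record does not state a specific application. A GST-tagged Rac1 T17N is typically expressed in bacteria and purified on glutathione resin. The protein can then serve as an inactive-state control alongside wild-type or constitutively active Rac1 in binding and pull-down assays, as an affinity bait for exchange factors, or as a reagent in biochemical studies of Rac1 signalling.
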