Addgene plasmid #12978: pGEX-2T-Rac1-T17N
Depositing lab: Gary Bokoch. Depositing organization: Scripps California (The Scripps Research Institute).
Backbone
  Vector backbone: pGEX-2T
  Backbone size w/o insert (bp): 4900
  Vector type: Bacterial Expression
Growth in bacteria
  Bacterial resistance: Ampicillin, 100 μg/mL
  Growth temperature: 37°C
  Growth strain: DH5alpha
  Copy number: High Copy
Gene/Insert
  Gene/Insert name: Rac1 DN (alt name: Rac1)
  Species: H. sapiens (human)
  Insert size (bp): 579
  Mutation: T17N Dominant negative
  GenBank ID: AF498964
  Entrez Gene: RAC1 (a.k.a. MIG5, MRD48, Rac-1, TC-25, p21-Rac1)
  Tag / fusion protein: GST (N terminal on backbone)
  Cloning method: Restriction Enzyme; 5′ cloning site BamHI (not destroyed); 3′ cloning site EcoRI (not destroyed)
  Sequencing primers: 5′ pGEX 5'; 3′ pGEX 3'
Resource information
  A portion of this plasmid was derived from a plasmid made by: J. Lu
Terms and licenses: Academic/Nonprofit Terms; Industry Terms: Not Available to Industry
How to cite: pGEX-2T-Rac1-T17N was a gift from Gary Bokoch (Addgene plasmid # 12978 ; http://n2t.net/addgene:12978 ; RRID:Addgene_12978)
